Addgene plasmid #111105: pCR1224
Purpose: Expresses FANCF_-_22647359.23-P1P2 sgRNA in pCR1068
Depositing lab: Jacob Corn. Depositing organization: University of California, Berkeley. Publication: CRISPR-Cas9 genome editing in human cells occurs via the Fanconi anemia pathway. Richardson CD, Kazane KR, Feng SJ, Zelin E, Bray NL, Schafer AJ, Floor SN, Corn JE. Nat Genet. 2018 Aug;50(8):1132-1139. doi: 10.1038/s41588-018-0174-0. Epub 2018 Jul 27. PubMed 30054595.
Backbone
  Vector backbone: pCR1068
  Vector type: Lentiviral
Growth in bacteria
  Bacterial resistance: Ampicillin, 100 μg/mL
  Growth temperature: 37°C
  Growth strain: NEB Stable
  Copy number: High Copy
Gene/Insert
  Gene/Insert name: FANCF gRNA
  gRNA/shRNA sequence: GCTGCAGAAGGGATTCCATG
  Species: H. sapiens (human)
  Entrez Gene: FANCF (a.k.a. FAF)
  Cloning method: Restriction Enzyme; 5′ cloning site Unknown (unknown if destroyed)
Terms and licenses: Academic/Nonprofit Terms; Industry Terms: Not Available to Industry
How to cite: pCR1224 was a gift from Jacob Corn (Addgene plasmid # 111105 ; http://n2t.net/addgene:111105 ; RRID:Addgene_111105)
