[The description below was written by a language model from this plasmid's Addgene catalogue record and pLannotate feature annotations shown in this document.]
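Description:
pCR1224 is a lentiviral sgRNA expression plasmid built on the pCR1068 backbone, carrying a single guide RNA directed against human FANCF, a Fanconi anemia pathway gene. It is maintained in bacteria through a high-copy ColE1/pUC-type origin and an ampicillin resistance gene (β-lactamase with its own promoter). The viral framework is HIV-1 derived: a CMV enhancer/promoter fused to a truncated 5' LTR drives transcription of the packageable genome. It is followed by the Ψ packaging signal with a gag fragment, the Rev response element for Rev-dependent nuclear export, and the cPPT/CTS. A WPRE that enhances transcript expression, a nef fragment and a second truncated LTR lie at the 3' end. No viral structural or enzymatic genes are present, so packaging functions must be supplied in trans.

The payload lies between two loxP sites in the same orientation, which would in principle allow Cre-mediated excision of the intervening cassette. Within this interval the annotation detects a fragment of the Streptococcus pyogenes tracrRNA, corresponding to the sgRNA scaffold that follows the FANCF spacer. The promoter driving the guide is not annotated in the feature table and is not stated in the record. Downstream, an EF-1α promoter drives puromycin N-acetyltransferase followed by monomeric EGFP. This allows drug selection and fluorescent tracking of transduced mammalian cells, although the element linking the two coding sequences is not annotated. Cas9 is not encoded, so a Cas9-type effector must be provided separately. The plasmid was deposited with a study of how the Fanconi anemia pathway contributes to Cas9 genome editing outcomes in human cells. The guide's name suggests it came from a promoter-targeting guide library, but the record does not state this.
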