Features (pLannotate 1.2.2; 23 found; start..end, strand, type, name):
     16..395     +  enhancer       CMV enhancer: human cytomegalovirus immediate early enhancer
    396..595     +  promoter       CMV promoter: human cytomegalovirus (CMV) immediate early promoter
    613..793     +  LTR            5' LTR (truncated): truncated 5' long terminal repeat (LTR) from HIV-1
    840..965     +  misc_feature   HIV-1 Ψ: packaging signal of human immunodeficiency virus type 1
    949..1287    +  CDS            HIV-1 gag (fragment): gag protein from human immunodeficiency virus 1; gag
   1462..1695    +  misc_feature   RRE: The Rev response element (RRE) of HIV-1 allows for Rev-dependent mRNA export from the nucleus to the cytoplasm.
   2072..2172    +  CDS            Rev (fragment): human immunodeficiency virus 1 (HIV-1) Rev protein; rev; enhances nuclear export of unspliced and incompletely spliced viral mRNAs
   2222..2339    +  misc_feature   cPPT/CTS: central polypurine tract and central termination sequence of HIV-1
   2600..2633    +  protein_bind   loxP: Cre-mediated recombination occurs in the 8-bp core sequence (GCATACAT). Cre recombinase
   2758..2825    +  misc_RNA       tracrRNA (fragment): trans-activating CRISPR RNA for the Streptococcus pyogenes CRISPR/Cas9 system
   2898..4069    +  promoter       EF-1α promoter: strong constitutive promoter for human elongation factor EF-1α
   4081..4677    +  CDS            PuroR: puromycin N-acetyltransferase; pac from Streptomyces alboniger; confers resistance to puromycin
   4753..5472    +  CDS            mEGFP: enhanced GFP with monomerizing A206K mutation (Zacharias et al., 2002) mammalian codon-optimized
   5492..5525    +  protein_bind   loxP: Cre-mediated recombination occurs in the 8-bp core sequence (GCATACAT). Cre recombinase
   5558..5581    +  misc_feature   MCS (fragment): pBluescript multiple cloning site
   5581..6169    +  misc_feature   WPRE: woodchuck hepatitis virus posttranscriptional regulatory element
   6170..6189    +  misc_feature   MCS (fragment): pBluescript multiple cloning site
   6191..6691    +  CDS            nef (fragment): NEF_HV1LA - Experimental evidence at protein level: Swiss-Prot protein existence level 1. Extracellular Nef protein targets CD4(+) T-lymphocytes for apoptosis by interacting with CXCR4 surface receptors. From Human immunodeficiency virus type 1 group M subtype B (isolate Lai) (HIV-1).
   6698..6878    +  LTR            5' LTR (truncated): truncated 5' long terminal repeat (LTR) from HIV-1
   6940..7528    -  rep_origin     ori: high-copy-number ColE1/pMB1/pBR322/pUC origin of replication
   7699..8559    -  CDS            AmpR: β-lactamase; bla; confers resistance to ampicillin, carbenicillin, and related antibiotics
   8560..8664    -  promoter       AmpR promoter: bla
   8723..8775    -  misc_feature   bom (fragment): basis of mobility region from pBR322
>Addgene plasmid #111105 | pCR1224 | addgene full sequence | sequence record 211897 | Addgene NGS Result
CCAGATATACGCGTTGACATTGATTATTGACTAGTTATTAATAGTAATCAATTACGGGGTCATTAGTTCA
TAGCCCATATATGGAGTTCCGCGTTACATAACTTACGGTAAATGGCCCGCCTGGCTGACCGCCCAACGAC
CCCCGCCCATTGACGTCAATAATGACGTATGTTCCCATAGTAACGCCAATAGGGACTTTCCATTGACGTC
AATGGGTGGAGTATTTACGGTAAACTGCCCACTTGGCAGTACATCAAGTGTATCATATGCCAAGTACGCC
CCCTATTGACGTCAATGACGGTAAATGGCCCGCCTGGCATTATGCCCAGTACATGACCTTATGGGACTTT
CCTACTTGGCAGTACATCTACGTATTAGTCATCGCTATTACCATGGTGATGCGGTTTTGGCAGTACATCA
ATGGGCGTGGATAGCGGTTTGACTCACGGGGATTTCCAAGTCTCCACCCCATTGACGTCAATGGGAGTTT
GTTTTGGCACCAAAATCAACGGGACTTTCCAAAATGTCGTAACAACTCCGCCCCATTGACGCAAATGGGC
GGTAGGCGTGTACGGTGGGAGGTCTATATAAGCAGCGCGTTTTGCCTGTACTGGGTCTCTCTGGTTAGAC
CAGATCTGAGCCTGGGAGCTCTCTGGCTAACTAGGGAACCCACTGCTTAAGCCTCAATAAAGCTTGCCTT
GAGTGCTTCAAGTAGTGTGTGCCCGTCTGTTGTGTGACTCTGGTAACTAGAGATCCCTCAGACCCTTTTA
GTCAGTGTGGAAAATCTCTAGCAGTGGCGCCCGAACAGGGACTTGAAAGCGAAAGGGAAACCAGAGGAGC
TCTCTCGACGCAGGACTCGGCTTGCTGAAGCGCGCACGGCAAGAGGCGAGGGGCGGCGACTGGTGAGTAC
GCCAAAAATTTTGACTAGCGGAGGCTAGAAGGAGAGAGATGGGTGCGAGAGCGTCAGTATTAAGCGGGGG
AGAATTAGATCGCGATGGGAAAAAATTCGGTTAAGGCCAGGGGGAAAGAAAAAATATAAATTAAAACATA
TAGTATGGGCAAGCAGGGAGCTAGAACGATTCGCAGTTAATCCTGGCCTGTTAGAAACATCAGAAGGCTG
TAGACAAATACTGGGACAGCTACAACCATCCCTTCAGACAGGATCAGAAGAACTTAGATCATTATATAAT
ACAGTAGCAACCCTCTATTGTGTGCATCAAAGGATAGAGATAAAAGACACCAAGGAAGCTTTAGACAAGA
TAGAGGAAGAGCAAAACAAAAGTAAGACCACCGCACAGCAAGCGGCCGGCCGCTGATCTTCAGACCTGGA
GGAGGAGATATGAGGGACAATTGGAGAAGTGAATTATATAAATATAAAGTAGTAAAAATTGAACCATTAG
GAGTAGCACCCACCAAGGCAAAGAGAAGAGTGGTGCAGAGAGAAAAAAGAGCAGTGGGAATAGGAGCTTT
GTTCCTTGGGTTCTTGGGAGCAGCAGGAAGCACTATGGGCGCAGCGTCAATGACGCTGACGGTACAGGCC
AGACAATTATTGTCTGGTATAGTGCAGCAGCAGAACAATTTGCTGAGGGCTATTGAGGCGCAACAGCATC
TGTTGCAACTCACAGTCTGGGGCATCAAGCAGCTCCAGGCAAGAATCCTGGCTGTGGAAAGATACCTAAA
GGATCAACAGCTCCTGGGGATTTGGGGTTGCTCTGGAAAACTCATTTGCACCACTGCTGTGCCTTGGAAT
GCTAGTTGGAGTAATAAATCTCTGGAACAGATTTGGAATCACACGACCTGGATGGAGTGGGACAGAGAAA
TTAACAATTACACAAGCTTAATACACTCCTTAATTGAAGAATCGCAAAACCAGCAAGAAAAGAATGAACA
AGAATTATTGGAATTAGATAAATGGGCAAGTTTGTGGAATTGGTTTAACATAACAAATTGGCTGTGGTAT
ATAAAATTATTCATAATGATAGTAGGAGGCTTGGTAGGTTTAAGAATAGTTTTTGCTGTACTTTCTATAG
TGAATAGAGTTAGGCAGGGATATTCACCATTATCGTTTCAGACCCACCTCCCAACCCCGAGGGGACCCGA
CAGGCCCGAAGGAATAGAAGAAGAAGGTGGAGAGAGAGACAGAGACAGATCCATTCGATTAGTGAACGGA
TCGGCACTGCGTGCGCCAATTCTGCAGACAAATGGCAGTATTCATCCACAATTTTAAAAGAAAAGGGGGG
ATTGGGGGGTACAGTGCAGGGGAAAGAATAGTAGACATAATAGCAACAGACATACAAACTAAAGAATTAC
AAAAACAAATTACAAAAATTCAAAATTTTCGGGTTTATTACAGGGACAGCAGAGATCCAGTTTGGTTAGT
ACCGGGCCCGCCCTGCAGGTCTAGAGATCCGACGCGCCATCTCTAGGCCCGCGCCGGCCCCCTCGCACGG
ACTTGTGGGAGAAGCTCGGCTACTCCCCTGCCCCGGTTAATTTGCATATAATATTTCCTAGTAACTATAG
AGGCTTAATGTGCGATAAAAGACAGATAATCTGTTCTTTTTAATACTAGCTACATTTTACATGATAGGCT
TGGATTTCTATAACTTCGTATAGCATACATTATACGAAGTTATAAACAGCACAAAAGGAAACTCACCCTA
ACTGTAAAGTAATTGTGTGTTTTGAGACTATAAGTATCCCTTGGAGAACCACCTTGTTGGCTGCAGAAGG
GATTCCATGGTTTAAGAGCTAAGCTGGAAACAGCATAGCAAGTTTAAATAAGGCTAGTCCGTTATCAACT
TGAAAAAGTGGCACCGAGTCGGTGCTTTTTTTCTCGAGTACTAGGATCCATTAGGCGGCCGCCCTGCAGG
GTGGATAACCGTATTACCGCCATGCATGTGCCCGTCAGTGGGCAGAGCGCACATCGCCCACAGTCCCCGA
GAAGTTGGGGGGAGGGGTCGGCAATTGAACCGGTGCCTAGAGAAGGTGGCGCGGGGTAAACTGGGAAAGT
GATGTCGTGTACTGGCTCCGCCTTTTTCCCGAGGGTGGGGGAGAACCGTATATAAGTGCAGTAGTCGCCG
TGAACGTTCTTTTTCGCAACGGGTTTGCCGCCAGAACACAGGTAAGTGCCGTGTGTGGTTCCCGCGGGCC
TGGCCTCTTTACGGGTTATGGCCCTTGCGTGCCTTGAATTACTTCCACCTGGCTGCAGTACGTGATTCTT
GATCCCGAGCTTCGGGTTGGAAGTGGGTGGGAGAGTTCGAGGCCTTGCGCTTAAGGAGCCCCTTCGCCTC
GTGCTTGAGTTGAGGCCTGGCCTGGGCGCTGGGGCCGCCGCGTGCGAATCTGGTGGCACCTTCGCGCCTG
TCTCGCTGCTTTCGATAAGTCTCTAGCCATTTAAAATTTTTGATGACCTGCTGCGACGCTTTTTTTCTGG
CAAGATAGTCTTGTAAATGCGGGCCAAGATCTGCACACTGGTATTTCGGTTTTTGGGGCCGCGGGCGGCG
ACGGGGCCCGTGCGTCCCAGCGCACATGTTCGGCGAGGCGGGGCCTGCGAGCGCGGCCACCGAGAATCGG
ACGGGGGTAGTCTCAAGCTGGCCGGCCTGCTCTGGTGCCTGGCCTCGCGCCGCCGTGTATCGCCCCGCCC
TGGGCGGCAAGGCTGGCCCGGTCGGCACCAGTTGCGTGAGCGGAAAGATGGCCGCTTCCCGGCCCTGCTG
CAGGGAGCTCAAAATGGAGGACGCGGCGCTCGGGAGAGCGGGCGGGTGAGTCACCCACACAAAGGAAAAG
GGCCTTTCCGTCCTCAGCCGTCGCTTCATGTGACTCCACGGAGTACCGGGCGCCGTCCAGGCACCTCGAT
TAGTTCTCGCGCTTTTGGAGTACGTCGTCTTTAGGTTGGGGGGAGGGGTTTTATGCGATGGAGTTTCCCC
ACACTGAGTGGGTGGAGACTGAAGTTAGGCCAGCTTGGCACTTGATGTAATTCTCCTTGGAATTTGCCCT
TTTTGAGTTTGGATCTTGGTTCATTCTCAAGCCTCAGACAGTGGTTCAAAGTTTTTTTCTTCCATTTCAG
GTGTCGTGAGCTAGCCCACCATGACCGAGTACAAGCCCACGGTGCGCCTCGCCACCCGCGACGACGTCCC
CCGGGCCGTACGCACCCTCGCCGCCGCGTTCGCCGACTACCCCGCCACGCGCCACACCGTCGACCCGGAC
CGCCACATCGAGCGGGTCACCGAGCTGCAAGAACTCTTCCTCACGCGCGTCGGGCTCGACATCGGCAAGG
TGTGGGTCGCGGACGACGGCGCCGCGGTGGCGGTCTGGACCACGCCGGAGAGCGTCGAAGCGGGGGCGGT
GTTCGCCGAGATCGGCCCGCGCATGGCCGAGTTGAGCGGTTCCCGGCTGGCCGCGCAGCAACAGATGGAA
GGCCTCCTGGCGCCGCACCGGCCCAAGGAGCCCGCGTGGTTCCTGGCCACCGTCGGCGTCTCGCCCGACC
ACCAGGGCAAGGGTCTGGGCAGCGCCGTCGTGCTCCCCGGAGTGGAGGCGGCCGAGCGCGCCGGGGTGCC
CGCCTTCCTGGAGACCTCCGCGCCCCGCAACCTCCCCTTCTACGAGCGGCTCGGCTTCACCGTCACCGCC
GACGTCGAGGTGCCCGAAGGACCGCGCACCTGGTGCATGACCCGCAAGCCCGGTGCCGGATCGGGAGAGG
GCAGAGGAAGTCTGCTAACATGCGGTGACGTCGAGGAGAATCCTGGCCCACCGGTCGCCACCATGGTGAG
CAAGGGCGAGGAGCTGTTCACCGGGGTGGTGCCCATCCTGGTCGAGCTGGACGGCGACGTAAACGGCCAC
AAGTTCAGCGTGTCCGGCGAGGGCGAGGGCGATGCCACCTACGGCAAGCTGACCCTGAAGTTCATCTGCA
CCACCGGCAAGCTGCCGGTGCCCTGGCCCACCCTCGTGACCACCCTGACCCATGGCGTGCAGTGCTTCAG
CCGCTACCCCGACCACATGAAGCAGCACGACTTCTTCAAGTCCGCCATGCCCGAAGGCTACGTCCAGGAG
CGCACCATCTTCTTCAAGGACGACGGCAACTACAAGACCCGCGCCGAGGTGAAGTTCGAGGGCGACACCC
TGGTGAACCGCATCGAGCTGAAGGGCATCGACTTCAAGGAGGACGGCAACATCCTGGGGCACAAGCTGGA
GTACAACTACAACAGCCACAACGTCTATATCATGGCCGACAAGCAGAAGAACGGCATCAAGGTGAACTTC
AAGATCCGCCACAACATCGAGGACGGCAGCGTGCAGCTCGCCGACCACTACCAGCAGAACACCCCCATCG
GCGACGGCCCCGTGCTGCTGCCCGACAACCACTACCTGAGCACCCAGTCCAAGCTGAGTAAAGACCCCAA
CGAGAAGCGCGATCACATGGTCCTGCTGGAGTTCGTGACCGCCGCCGGGATCACTCTCGGCATGGACGAG
CTGTACAAGTAAGAATTCGTCGAGGGACCTAATAACTTCGTATAGCATACATTATACGAAGTTATACATG
TTTAAGGGTTCCGGTTCCACTAGGTACAATTCGATATCAAGCTTATCGATAATCAACCTCTGGATTACAA
AATTTGTGAAAGATTGACTGGTATTCTTAACTATGTTGCTCCTTTTACGCTATGTGGATACGCTGCTTTA
ATGCCTTTGTATCATGCTATTGCTTCCCGTATGGCTTTCATTTTCTCCTCCTTGTATAAATCCTGGTTGC
TGTCTCTTTATGAGGAGTTGTGGCCCGTTGTCAGGCAACGTGGCGTGGTGTGCACTGTGTTTGCTGACGC
AACCCCCACTGGTTGGGGCATTGCCACCACCTGTCAGCTCCTTTCCGGGACTTTCGCTTTCCCCCTCCCT
ATTGCCACGGCGGAACTCATCGCCGCCTGCCTTGCCCGCTGCTGGACAGGGGCTCGGCTGTTGGGCACTG
ACAATTCCGTGGTGTTGTCGGGGAAATCATCGTCCTTTCCTTGGCTGCTCGCCTGTGTTGCCACCTGGAT
TCTGCGCGGGACGTCCTTCTGCTACGTCCCTTCGGCCCTCAATCCAGCGGACCTTCCTTCCCGCGGCCTG
CTGCCGGCTCTGCGGCCTCTTCCGCGTCTTCGCCTTCGCCCTCAGACGAGTCGGATCTCCCTTTGGGCCG
CCTCCCCGCATCGATACCGTCGACCTCGATCGAGACCTAGAAAAACATGGAGCAATCACAAGTAGCAATA
CAGCAGCTACCAATGCTGATTGTGCCTGGCTAGAAGCACAAGAGGAGGAGGAGGTGGGTTTTCCAGTCAC
ACCTCAGGTACCTTTAAGACCAATGACTTACAAGGCAGCTGTAGATCTTAGCCACTTTTTAAAAGAAAAG
GGGGGACTGGAAGGGCTAATTCACTCCCAACGAAGACAAGATATCCTTGATCTGTGGATCTACCACACAC
AAGGCTACTTCCCTGATTGGCAGAACTACACACCAGGGCCAGGGATCAGATATCCACTGACCTTTGGATG
GTGCTACAAGCTAGTACCAGTTGAGCAAGAGAAGGTAGAAGAAGCCAATGAAGGAGAGAACACCCGCTTG
TTACACCCTGTGAGCCTGCATGGGATGGATGACCCGGAGAGAGAAGTATTAGAGTGGAGGTTTGACAGCC
GCCTAGCATTTCATCACATGGCCCGAGAGCTGCATCCGGACTGTACTGGGTCTCTCTGGTTAGACCAGAT
CTGAGCCTGGGAGCTCTCTGGCTAACTAGGGAACCCACTGCTTAAGCCTCAATAAAGCTTGCCTTGAGTG
CTTCAAGTAGTGTGTGCCCGTCTGTTGTGTGACTCTGGTAACTAGAGATCCCTCAGACCCTTTTAGTCAG
TGTGGAAAATCTCTAGCAGCATGTGAGCAAAAGGCCAGCAAAAGGCCAGGAACCGTAAAAAGGCCGCGTT
GCTGGCGTTTTTCCATAGGCTCCGCCCCCCTGACGAGCATCACAAAAATCGACGCTCAAGTCAGAGGTGG
CGAAACCCGACAGGACTATAAAGATACCAGGCGTTTCCCCCTGGAAGCTCCCTCGTGCGCTCTCCTGTTC
CGACCCTGCCGCTTACCGGATACCTGTCCGCCTTTCTCCCTTCGGGAAGCGTGGCGCTTTCTCATAGCTC
ACGCTGTAGGTATCTCAGTTCGGTGTAGGTCGTTCGCTCCAAGCTGGGCTGTGTGCACGAACCCCCCGTT
CAGCCCGACCGCTGCGCCTTATCCGGTAACTATCGTCTTGAGTCCAACCCGGTAAGACACGACTTATCGC
CACTGGCAGCAGCCACTGGTAACAGGATTAGCAGAGCGAGGTATGTAGGCGGTGCTACAGAGTTCTTGAA
GTGGTGGCCTAACTACGGCTACACTAGAAGAACAGTATTTGGTATCTGCGCTCTGCTGAAGCCAGTTACC
TTCGGAAAAAGAGTTGGTAGCTCTTGATCCGGCAAACAAACCACCGCTGGTAGCGGTGGTTTTTTTGTTT
GCAAGCAGCAGATTACGCGCAGAAAAAAAGGATCTCAAGAAGATCCTTTGATCTTTTCTACGGGGTCTGA
CGCTCAGTGGAACGAAAACTCACGTTAAGGGATTTTGGTCATGAGATTATCAAAAAGGATCTTCACCTAG
ATCCTTTTAAATTAAAAATGAAGTTTTAAATCAATCTAAAGTATATATGAGTAAACTTGGTCTGACAGTT
ACCAATGCTTAATCAGTGAGGCACCTATCTCAGCGATCTGTCTATTTCGTTCATCCATAGTTGCCTGACT
CCCCGTCGTGTAGATAACTACGATACGGGAGGGCTTACCATCTGGCCCCAGTGCTGCAATGATACCGCGA
GACCCACGCTCACCGGCTCCAGATTTATCAGCAATAAACCAGCCAGCCGGAAGGGCCGAGCGCAGAAGTG
GTCCTGCAACTTTATCCGCCTCCATCCAGTCTATTAATTGTTGCCGGGAAGCTAGAGTAAGTAGTTCGCC
AGTTAATAGTTTGCGCAACGTTGTTGCCATTGCTACAGGCATCGTGGTGTCACGCTCGTCGTTTGGTATG
GCTTCATTCAGCTCCGGTTCCCAACGATCAAGGCGAGTTACATGATCCCCCATGTTGTGCAAAAAAGCGG
TTAGCTCCTTCGGTCCTCCGATCGTTGTCAGAAGTAAGTTGGCCGCAGTGTTATCACTCATGGTTATGGC
AGCACTGCATAATTCTCTTACTGTCATGCCATCCGTAAGATGCTTTTCTGTGACTGGTGAGTACTCAACC
AAGTCATTCTGAGAATAGTGTATGCGGCGACCGAGTTGCTCTTGCCCGGCGTCAATACGGGATAATACCG
CGCCACATAGCAGAACTTTAAAAGTGCTCATCATTGGAAAACGTTCTTCGGGGCGAAAACTCTCAAGGAT
CTTACCGCTGTTGAGATCCAGTTCGATGTAACCCACTCGTGCACCCAACTGATCTTCAGCATCTTTTACT
TTCACCAGCGTTTCTGGGTGAGCAAAAACAGGAAGGCAAAATGCCGCAAAAAAGGGAATAAGGGCGACAC
GGAAATGTTGAATACTCATACTCTTCCTTTTTCAATATTATTGAAGCATTTATCAGGGTTATTGTCTCAT
GAGCGGATACATATTTGAATGTATTTAGAAAAATAAACAAATAGGGGTTCCGCGCACATTTCCCCGAAAA
GTGCCACCTGACGTCGACGGATCGGGAGATCTCCCGATCCCCTATGGTGCACTCTCAGTACAATCTGCTC
TGATGCCGCATAGTTAAGCCAGTATCTGCTCCCTGCTTGTGTGTTGGAGGTCGCTGAGTAGTGCGCGAGC
AAAATTTAAGCTACAACAAGGCAAGGCTTGACCGACAATTGCATGAAGAATCTGCTTAGGGTTAGGCGTT
TTGCGCTGCTTCGCGATGTACGGG
